>Addgene plasmid #243857 | pMB1a2_Blue | addgene full sequence | sequence record 492937 | Addgene NGS Result
CGTCTCAGTCAGGAGAGAGACCCCTGTTGACAATTAATCATCGGCATAGTATATCGGCATAGTATAATAC
GACAAGGTGAGGAACTAAACCCAGGAGGCAGATCATGACCATGATTACGCCAAGCTATTTAGGTGACACT
ATAGAATACTCAAGCTTGCATGCCTGCAGGTCGACTCTAGAGGATCCCCGGGTACCGAGCTCGAATTCGC
CCTATAGTGAGTCGTATTACAATTCACTGGCCGTCGTTTTACAACGTCGTGACTGGGAAAACCCTGGCGT
TACCCAACTTAATCGCCTTGCAGCACATCCCCCTTTCGCCAGCTGGCGTAATAGCGAAGAGGCCCGCACC
GATCGCCCTTCCCAACAGTTGCGCAGCCTGAATGGCGAATGACGCCTGATGCGGTATTTTCTCCTTACGC
ATCTGTGCGGTATTTCACACCGCATATGGTGCACTCTCAGTACAATCTGCTCTGATGCCGCATAGGGTCT
CTCGCTTGAGACGAAGCTTGACACGGTTATCCACAGAATCAGGGGATACTAAATACATTCAAATATGTAT
CCGCTCATGAGACAATAACCCTGATAAATGCTTCAATAATATTGAAAAAGGAAGAGTATGAGTATTCAAC
ATTTCCGTGTCGCCCTTATTCCCTTTTTTGCGGCATTTTGCCTTCCTGTTTTTGCTCACCCAGAAACGCT
GGTGAAAGTAAAAGATGCTGAAGATCAGTTGGGTGCACGAGTGGGTTACATCGAACTGGATCTCAACAGC
GGTAAGATCCTTGAGAGTTTTCGCCCCGAAGAACGTTTTCCAATGATGAGCACTTTTAAAGTTCTGCTAT
GTGGCGCGGTATTATCCCGTGTTGACGCCGGGCAAGAGCAACTCGGTCGCCGCATACACTATTCTCAGAA
TGACTTGGTTGAGTACTCACCAGTCACAGAAAAGCATCTTACGGATGGCATGACAGTAAGAGAATTATGC
AGTGCTGCCATAACCATGAGTGATAACACTGCGGCCAACTTACTTCTGACAACGATCGGAGGACCGAAGG
AGCTAACCGCTTTTTTGCACAACATGGGGGATCATGTAACTCGCCTTGATCGTTGGGAACCGGAGCTGAA
TGAAGCCATACCAAACGACGAGCGTGACACCACGATGCCTGTAGCAATGGCAACAACGTTGCGCAAACTA
TTAACTGGCGAACTACTTACTCTAGCTTCCCGGCAACAATTAATAGACTGGATGGAGGCGGATAAAGTTG
CAGGACCACTTCTGCGCTCGGCCCTTCCGGCTGGCTGGTTTATTGCTGATAAATCTGGAGCCGGTGAGCG
TGGTTCTCGCGGTATCATTGCAGCACTGGGGCCAGATGGTAAGCCCTCCCGTATCGTAGTTATCTACACG
ACGGGGAGTCAGGCAACTATGGATGAACGAAATAGACAGATCGCTGAGATAGGTGCCTCACTGATTAAGC
ATTGGTAACTGTCAGACCAAGTTTACTCATATATACTTTAGATTGATTTAAAACTTCATTTTTAATTTAA
AAGGATCTAGGTGAAGATCCTTTTTGATAATCTCATGACCAAAATCCCTTAACGTGAGTTTTCGTTCCAC
TGAGCGTCAGACCCCGTAGAAAAGATCAAAGGATCTTCTTGAGATCCTTTTTTTCTGCGCGTAATCTGCT
GCTTGCAAACAAAAAAACCACCGCTACCAGCGGTGGTTTGTTTGCCGGATCAAGAGCTACCAACTCTTTT
TCCGAAGGTAACTGGCTTCAGCAGAGCGCAGATACCAAATACTGTCCTTCTAGTGTAGCCGTAGTTAGGC
CACCACTTCAAGAACTCTGTAGCACCGCCTACATACCTCGCTCTGCTAATCCTGTTACCAGTGGCTGCTG
CCAGTGGCGATAAGTCGTGTCTTACCGGGTTGGACTCAAGACGATAGTTACCGGATAAGGCGCAGCGGTC
GGGCTGAACGGGGGGTTCGTGCACACAGCCCAGCTTGGAGCGAACGACCTACACCGAACTGAGATACCTA
CAGCGTGAGCTATGAGAAAGCGCCACGCTTCCCGAAGGGAGAAAGGCGGACAGGTATCCGGTAAGCGGCA
GGGTCGGAACAGGAGAGCGCACGAGGGAGCTTCCAGGGGGAAACGCCTGGTATCTTTATAGTCCTGTCGG
GTTTCGCCACCTCTGACTTGAGCGTCGATTTTTGTGATGCTCGTCAGGGGGGCGGAGCCTATGGAAAAAC
GCCAGCAACGCGGCCTTTTTACGGTTCCTGGCCTTTTGCTGGCCTTTTGCTCACATGTTCTTTCCTGCGT
TATCCCCTGATTCTGTGGATAACCGTATTACCGCCTTTGAGTGAGCTGATACCGCTCGCCGCAGCCGAAC
GACCGAGCGCAGCGAGTCAGTGAGCGAGGAAGCGGAAGAGCGCCTGATGCGGTATTTTCTCCTTACGCAT
CTGTGCGGTATTTCACACCGCATATGGTGCACTCTCAGTACAATCTGCTCTGATGCCGCATAGTTAAGCC
AGTATACACTCCGCTATCGCTACGTGACTGGGTCATGGCTGCGCCCCGACACCCGCCAACACCCGCTGAC
GCGCCCTGACGGGCTTGTCTGCTCCCGGCATCCGCTTACAGACAAGCTGTGACCGTTTTAACGCGAATTT
TAACAAAATATTAACGCTTACAATTTTAACAAGCTT
Features (pLannotate 1.2.2; 12 found; start..end, strand, type, name):
     26..73      +  promoter       EM7 promoter: synthetic bacterial promoter&nbsp
    127..145     +  promoter       SP6 promoter: promoter for bacteriophage SP6 RNA polymerase
    152..208     -  misc_feature   MCS: pUC18/19 multiple cloning site
    211..229     -  promoter       T7 promoter: promoter for bacteriophage T7 RNA polymerase
    232..389     +  CDS            lacZα (fragment): LacZα fragment of β-galactosidase; lacZ fragment
    395..485     -  misc_feature   bom (fragment): basis of mobility region from pBR322
    513..538     -  rep_origin     RSF ori (fragment): Plasmids containing the RSF 1030 origin of replication can be propagated in E. coli cells that contain additional plasmids with compatible origins.
    546..617     +  promoter       AmpR promoter: bla
    618..1478    +  CDS            AmpR: β-lactamase; bla; confers resistance to ampicillin, carbenicillin, and related antibiotics
   1649..2237    +  rep_origin     ori: high-copy-number ColE1/pMB1/pBR322/pUC origin of replication
   2423..2563    -  misc_feature   bom: basis of mobility region from pBR322
   2647..2686    +  rep_origin     M13 ori (fragment): M13 bacteriophage origin of replication; arrow indicates direction of (+) strand synthesis
