[The description below was written by a language model from this plasmid's Addgene catalogue record and pLannotate feature annotations shown in this document.]
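Description:
pMB1a2_Blue is a small (about 2.7 kb) bacterial expression vector from a GoldenBraid2.0 toolkit adapted for E. coli and related enteric bacteria. It is built on a pMB1 backbone. The feature table shows a ColE1/pMB1-family origin of replication with a pBR322-type bom (basis of mobility) region, and an AmpR cassette (bla under its native promoter) that provides ampicillin selection. The annotation software labels this origin class generically as high copy, but the catalogue entry lists the plasmid as low copy, which fits a pMB1/pBR322-style replicon rather than a pUC derivative. Short fragment matches to an RSF origin, a second bom segment and the M13 origin are also annotated. These are partial hits and probably do not represent functional elements.

The payload is a synthetic 463 bp lacZ fragment cassette. In the annotated sequence, a synthetic bacterial EM7 promoter lies upstream of a region containing an SP6 promoter, a pUC18/19-type multiple cloning site and a T7 promoter, followed by a partial lacZα coding sequence. In Golden Gate and GoldenBraid destination vectors, a cassette like this usually serves as a blue/white screening marker. The parental plasmid gives blue colonies in an α-complementing host, and replacing the cassette with assembled parts through Type IIS restriction-ligation gives white colonies. This matches the "Blue" in the name. The record does not state which Type IIS sites or overhangs flank the cassette, nor what the "a2" designation means, although GoldenBraid uses such labels for destination vector levels. The construct is a recipient for modular assembly of expression units in E. coli.
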