Addgene plasmid #243857: pMB1a2_Blue
Purpose: GoldenBraid2.0 expression vector.
Depositing lab: Christophe Herman. Depositing organization: Baylor College of Medicine. Publication: GoldenBraid2.0 E. coli: a comprehensive and characterized toolkit for enterics. Cooke MB, Welch KT, Ramirez LD, Wen AX, Marciano DC, Herman C. Synth Biol (Oxf). 2025 Aug 14;10(1):ysaf015. doi: 10.1093/synbio/ysaf015. eCollection 2025. PubMed 40927394.
Backbone
  Vector backbone: pMB1
  Vector type: Bacterial Expression
Growth in bacteria
  Bacterial resistance: Ampicillin, 100 μg/mL
  Growth temperature: 37°C
  Growth strain: DH5alpha
  Copy number: Low Copy
Gene/Insert
  Gene/Insert name: lacZ _ Fragment
  Species: Synthetic
  Insert size (bp): 463
  Cloning method: Golden Gate
Terms and licenses: Academic/Nonprofit Terms; Industry Terms: Not Available to Industry
How to cite: pMB1a2_Blue was a gift from Christophe Herman (Addgene plasmid # 243857 ; http://n2t.net/addgene:243857 ; RRID:Addgene_243857)
